>Addgene plasmid #21200 | L1 | addgene partial sequence | sequence record 26992 | LZRS-F 5'-TGGATACACGCCGCCCACGTG-3'
ACACGGGGGGNGACATCCTCTGACTGCCGGATCCCAGNTGTGGTGGTACGGGAATCACAAGTTTGTACAA
AAAAGCAGGCTTTAAAGGAACCAATTCAGTCGACTGGATCCATGCTGGCCCGGAGGAAGCCGGTGCTGCC
GGCGCTCACCATCAACCCTACCATCGCCGAGGGCCCATCCCCTACCAGCGAGGGCGCCTCCGAGGCAAAC
CTGGTGGACCTGCAGAAGAAGCTGGAGGAGCTGGAACTTGACGAGCAGCAGAAGAAGCGGCTGGAAGCCT
TTCTCACCCAGAAAGCCAAGGTTGGCGAACTCAAAGACGATGACTTCGAAAGGATCTCAGAGCTGGGCGC
GGGCAACGGCGGGGTGGTCACCAAAGTCCAGCACAGACCCTCGGGCCTCATCATGGCCAGGGCGCTGATC
CACCTCGAGATCAAGCCGGCCATCCGGAACCAGATCATCCGCGAGCTGCAGGTCCTGCACGAATGCAACT
CGCCGTACATCGTGGGCTTCTACGGGGCCTTCTACAGTGACGGGGAGATCAGCATTTGCATGGAACACAT
GGACGGCGGCTCCCTGGACCAGGTGCTGAAAGAGGCCAAGAGGATTCCCGAGGAGATCCTGGGGAAAGTC
AGCATCGCGGTTCTCCGGGGCTTGGCGTACCTCCGAGAGAAGCACCAGATCATGCACCGAGATGTGAAGC
CCTCCAACATCCTCGTGAACTCTAGAGGGGANATCAAGCTGTGTGACTTCGGGGTGAGCGGCCAGCTCAT
AGACTCCATGGCCAACTCCTTCGTGGGCACGCGCTCCTACATGGCTCCGGAGCGGTTGCAGGCACACATT
ACTCGGTGCAGTCGGANTCTGGNCN
