>Addgene plasmid #21200 | L1 | addgene partial sequence | sequence record 26993 | 21200 with pBR322-F 5'-GGGAAACGCCTGGTATCTTT
AGCGTCGATTTTTGTGATGCTCGTCAGGGGGGCGGAGCCTATGGAAAAACGCCAGCAACGCGGCCTTTTT
ACGGTTCCTGGCCTTTTGCTGGCCTTTTGCTCACATGTTCTTTCCTGCGTTATCCCCTGATTCTGTGGAT
AACCGTATTACCGCCTTTGAGTGAGCTGATACCGCTCGCCGCAGCCGAACGACCGAGCGCAGCGAGTCAG
TGAGCGAGGAAGCGGAAGAGCGCCCAATACGCAAACCGCCTCTCCCCGCGCGTTGGCCGATTCATTAATG
CAACTATGGCCATTTAATGTAAATACTTAAGAAAAAAAACCAAATTAATTTTGATACATGCTGCATGTGA
AAGACCCCCGCTGACGGGTAGTCAATCACTCAGAGGAGACCCTCCCAAGGAACAGCGAGACCACAAGTCG
GATGCAACTGCAAGAGGGTTTATTGGATACACGGGTACCCGGGCGACTCAGTCAATCGGAGGACTGGCGC
CCCGAGTGAGGGGTTGTGGGCTCTTTTATTGAGCTCGGGGAGCAGAAGCGCGCGAACAGAAGCGAGAAGC
GAACTGATTGGTTAGTTCAAATAAGGCACAGGGTCATTTCAGGTCCTTGGGGCACCCTGGAAACATCTGA
TGGTTCTCTAGAAACTGCTGAGGGCT
