[The description below was written by a language model from this plasmid's Addgene catalogue record.]
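Description:
L1 is a retroviral expression plasmid built on the LZRS-RfA backbone, a roughly 11.1 kb Gateway-adapted destination version of the LZRS vector. It is maintained in bacteria as a low-copy plasmid under ampicillin selection, and the record specifies recombination-deficient strains of the type commonly used to keep repeat-containing viral vectors stable. Puromycin is listed as the selectable marker for mammalian cells. No feature table is provided, so the promoter driving the insert, the origin of replication and the exact arrangement of viral elements are not stated. In retroviral vectors of this kind the insert is usually transcribed from the viral long terminal repeat, but the record does not confirm this for L1.

The insert, about 2.2 kb, was introduced by Gateway recombination, with both flanking cloning sites recorded as attR and not destroyed. It encodes MEK2 (MAP2K2) carrying the K101A substitution, which makes the kinase catalytically inactive, fused to ER*, a modified hormone-binding domain derived from estrogen receptor alpha (Esr1). The species fields list human and mouse, matching the human MAP2K2 and mouse Esr1 gene entries. ER fusions of this type are generally used to place a protein's activity under ligand control, typically with a tamoxifen-type compound, although the inducing ligand is not named in the record.

Because the kinase portion is inactive, L1 most plausibly serves as a kinase-dead control alongside active inducible MEK-ER constructs, though the record does not say so. The associated publication concerns the effects of Mek signalling on epidermal growth and differentiation, which suggests use in retroviral transduction of epidermal cells.
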