Addgene plasmid #21200: L1
Depositing lab: Paul Khavari. Depositing organization: Stanford University. Publication: Mek1 alters epidermal growth and differentiation. Scholl FA, Dumesic PA, Khavari PA. Cancer Res. 2004 Sep 1;64(17):6035-40 10.1158/0008-5472.CAN-04-0017 PubMed 15342384.
Backbone
  Vector backbone: LZRS-RfA
  Backbone size w/o insert (bp): 11100
  Vector type: Retroviral
  Selectable markers: Puromycin
Growth in bacteria
  Bacterial resistance: Ampicillin, 100 μg/mL
  Growth temperature: 37°C
  Growth strain: Stbl3
  Growth instructions: STBL2
  Copy number: Low Copy
Gene/Insert
  Gene/Insert name: Mek2 (alt names: MAP2K2; ER-{alpha}; Esr1)
  Species: H. sapiens (human), M. musculus (mouse)
  Insert size (bp): 2200
  Mutation: Mek2 K101A fused to ER*, catalytically inactive
  Entrez Gene: Esr1 (a.k.a. ER, ER-alpha, ERa, ERalpha, ESR, Estr, Estra, Nr3a1); MAP2K2 (a.k.a. CFC4, MAPKK2, MEK2, MKK2, PRKMK2)
  Cloning method: Gateway Cloning; 5′ cloning site attR (not destroyed); 3′ cloning site attR (not destroyed)
  Sequencing primers: 5′ TGGATACACGCCGCCCACGTG; 3′ ATCGTCGACCACTGTGCTGG
Terms and licenses: Academic/Nonprofit Terms; Industry Terms: Not Available to Industry
How to cite: L1 was a gift from Paul Khavari (Addgene plasmid # 21200 ; http://n2t.net/addgene:21200 ; RRID:Addgene_21200)
